Addgene plasmid #69344: SQ171fg/pCSacB
Purpose: SQ171 fast growing strain supported by pCSacB plasmid
Depositing lab: Michael Jewett. Depositing organization: Northwestern University. Publication: Protein synthesis by ribosomes with tethered subunits. Orelle C, Carlson ED, Szal T, Florin T, Jewett MC, Mankin AS. Nature. 2015 Jul 29. doi: 10.1038/nature14862. PubMed 26222032.
Backbone
  Vector backbone: pCSacB
Growth in bacteria
  Bacterial resistance: Kanamycin, 50 μg/mL
  Growth temperature: 37°C
  Growth strain: SQ171fg
  Copy number: Unknown
Gene/Insert
  Gene/Insert name: pCSacB
Terms and licenses: Academic/Nonprofit Terms; Industry Terms: Not Available to Industry
Depositor comments: Please note that this plasmid may require a unique bacterial strain, so make sure to confirm that you can also obtain the appropriate growth strain. Please contact us or contact our distributors if you have any questions.
How to cite: SQ171fg/pCSacB was a gift from Michael Jewett (Addgene plasmid # 69344 ; http://n2t.net/addgene:69344 ; RRID:Addgene_69344)
