[The description below was written by a language model from this plasmid's Addgene catalogue record.]
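Description:
SQ171fg/pCSacB is a bacterial strain-plus-plasmid deposit rather than a conventional cloning vector: it is the fast-growing derivative (fg) of the Escherichia coli strain SQ171, maintained by the resident plasmid pCSacB. The record lists pCSacB as both the backbone and the insert, so no separate gene has been cloned into it. It is described simply as the plasmid that "supports" the strain. Selection is with kanamycin, the copy number is recorded as unknown, and no origin of replication, promoter or feature map is given.

The associated publication concerns protein synthesis by ribosomes with tethered subunits, which indicates the intended context. SQ171-type strains are generally known as E. coli lacking the chromosomal ribosomal RNA operons, so that viability depends on an rRNA operon carried on a plasmid. The name pCSacB suggests that this plasmid also carries sacB, a counter-selectable marker that makes cells sensitive to sucrose. In such a system, a second plasmid encoding a mutant or engineered rRNA operon can be introduced and the resident plasmid then selected against, leaving cells whose entire ribosome population derives from the engineered rRNA. These details come from general knowledge of the strain family and from the plasmid's name. The record itself does not state the plasmid's contents, and it does not say what genetic change underlies the fast-growing phenotype. The depositor notes that the plasmid may require this particular host strain.
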