>Addgene plasmid #69344 | SQ171fg/pCSacB | addgene partial sequence | sequence record 125377 | M13-Rev 5'-CAGGAAACAGCTATGACC-3'
TGGCTGACTCAAGGAGGGCTTATGATCACTGCTCAATTGTTCATACCCGCGCAGCCCTGGGGAGTAAATG
CGCCCCCGATCACTGATTGAGGTACATATCAGTAAAGGTCTACCCGGCTTAACGATGGTGGGCTTACCAG
AAACAACGGTAAAAGAAGCTCGCGATCGCGTGCGCAGCGCCATTATCAATAGCGGATATGAATATCCGGC
GAAAAAAATCACCATCAACCTGGCTCCAGCTGATCTGCCAAAAGAAGGGGGACGATATGATTTACCTATC
GCCATTGCGTTGCTGGCGGCCTCAGAACAGCTTACAGCCAATAAGTTAGATGAATATGAATTAGTCGGAG
AACTGGCGCTTACAGGCGCTCTGCGTGGCGTTCCCGGCGCAATCTCCAGTGCAACTGAAGCTATTAAGTC
GGGCAGAAAAATTATCGTCGCGAAAGATAACGAAGATGAAGTGGGGCTAATTAACGGTGAAGGATGCCTG
ATAGCCGATCATCTGCAAGCTGTCTGTGCGTTTCTGGAAGGTAAGCACGCTCTCGAACGCCCGAAACCAA
CTGATGCAGTATCCCGGGCGCTACAACATGATCTCAGTGATGTTATCGGTCAGGAACAAGGAAAGCGAGG
ACTGGAAATTACCGCTGCTGGCGGGCACAACCTTTTACTGATTGGGCCGCCGGGAACAGGTAAAAACAAT
GCTCGCCAGCCGTATTAATGGCCTGTTGCCAGATTTAACCAATGAAAGAGGCACTGGAGAAGTGCTGCGA
TATT
